Addgene plasmid #146850: pAc5.1B-EGFP-HsTNRC6Biso1_1218-1723_L
Purpose: Insect Expression of HsTNRC6Biso1_1218-1723
Depositing lab: Elisa Izaurralde. Depositing organization: Max Planck Institute for Developmental Biology. Publication: Two PABPC1-binding sites in GW182 proteins promote miRNA-mediated gene silencing. Huntzinger E, Braun JE, Heimstädt S, Zekri L, Izaurralde E. EMBO J. 2010 Dec 15;29(24):4146-60. doi: 10.1038/emboj.2010.274 PubMed 21063388.
Backbone
  Vector backbone: Unknown
  Vector type: Insect Expression
Growth in bacteria
  Bacterial resistance: Ampicillin, 100 μg/mL
  Growth temperature: 37°C
  Growth strain: DH5alpha
  Copy number: Low Copy
Gene/Insert
  Gene/Insert name: HsTNRC6Biso1_1218-1723
  Species: H. sapiens (human)
  Entrez Gene: TNRC6B (a.k.a. GDSBA)
  Cloning method: Unknown
Terms and licenses: Academic/Nonprofit Terms; Industry Terms: Not Available to Industry
Depositor comments: Plasmids from this collection were made available to the research community and donated after the lab closed. Please note that the sequence provided by the depositing laboratory may be theoretical/predicted or based on Sanger sequencing results. There may be discrepancies between sequencing results obtained by Addgene and the depositor sequence. If an Addgene verified sequence is not available, please contact before placing your order to request that our lab fully sequence the plasmid.
How to cite: pAc5.1B-EGFP-HsTNRC6Biso1_1218-1723_L was a gift from Elisa Izaurralde (Addgene plasmid # 146850 ; http://n2t.net/addgene:146850 ; RRID:Addgene_146850)
