[The description below was written by a language model from this plasmid's Addgene catalogue record and pLannotate feature annotations shown in this document.]
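Description:
pAc5.1B-EGFP-HsTNRC6Biso1_1218-1723_L is an insect-cell expression plasmid of about 7.6 kb that produces a GFP-tagged C-terminal fragment of the human GW182-family protein TNRC6B. The catalogue lists the backbone as unknown, although the name and the annotated parts point to a pAc5.1-type vector. Expression is driven by the Drosophila melanogaster actin 5C (Ac5) promoter, a strong constitutive promoter commonly used in Drosophila cultured cells. Immediately downstream lies an EGFP coding sequence followed by the TNRC6B fragment, named as residues 1218–1723 of isoform 1, so the human sequence is expressed as an N-terminal EGFP fusion. A V5 epitope tag sequence sits just after the insert; the record does not indicate whether it is in frame and translated or cut off by a stop codon at the end of the insert. An SV40 polyadenylation signal follows the cassette. It is annotated on the reverse strand, next to a short remnant of SV40 large T antigen sequence.

For propagation in E. coli the plasmid carries a ColE1/pUC-type origin and a β-lactamase gene with its own promoter, conferring ampicillin resistance. The feature table describes the origin as high copy, whereas the catalogue entry lists the plasmid as low copy. A partial tetracycline resistance gene is also annotated; as a fragment, it is probably a non-functional backbone remnant. No selectable marker for insect cells is annotated, which fits transient transfection.

TNRC6B acts as a scaffold for Argonaute proteins in miRNA-mediated silencing. The associated publication concerns PABPC1-binding sites in GW182 proteins, so this construct was presumably used to test the interactions or silencing activity of this region. The meaning of the "_L" suffix in the name is not stated, and the depositor sequence may be theoretical rather than verified.
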