Features (pLannotate 1.2.2; 10 found; start..end, strand, type, name):
     56..2568    +  promoter       Ac5 promoter: Drosophila melanogaster actin 5C promoter
   2588..3304    +  CDS            EGFP: EGFP is a basic (constitutively fluorescent) green fluorescent protein published in 1996, derived from Aequorea victoria. It is reported to be a rapidly-maturing weak dimer with moderate acid sensitivity.
   3317..4831    +  CDS            TNRC6B (fragment): TNR6B_HUMAN - Also known as KIAA1093. Experimental evidence at protein level: Swiss-Prot protein existence level 1. Plays a role in RNA-mediated gene silencing by both micro- RNAs (miRNAs) and short interfering RNAs (siRNAs) (PubMed:16289642, PubMed:19167051, PubMed:19304925, PubMed:32354837). Required for miRNA- dependent translational repression and siRNA-dependent endonucleolytic cleavage of complementary mRNAs by argonaute family proteins (PubMed:16289642, PubMed:19167051, PubMed:19304925, PubMed:32354837). As scaffolding protein associates with argonaute proteins bound to partially comple
   4857..4898    +  CDS            V5 tag: epitope tag from simian virus 5
   4998..5132    -  polyA_signal   SV40 poly(A) signal: SV40 polyadenylation signal
   5155..5239    -  CDS            large T antigen (fragment): large T antigen from SV40 (simian virus 40)
   5240..5710    +  CDS            TcR (fragment): tetracycline efflux protein; tet; confers resistance to tetracycline
   5754..6342    -  rep_origin     ori: high-copy-number ColE1/pMB1/pBR322/pUC origin of replication
   6513..7373    -  CDS            AmpR: β-lactamase; bla; confers resistance to ampicillin, carbenicillin, and related antibiotics
   7374..7478    -  promoter       AmpR promoter: bla
>Addgene plasmid #146850 | pAc5.1B-EGFP-HsTNRC6Biso1_1218-1723_L | depositor full sequence | sequence record 289297 | Full Sequence
CTTCAAGGAATTAATTCTATATTCTAAAAACACAAATGATACTTCTAAAAAAAATCATGAATGGCATCAA
CTCTGAATCAAATCTTTGCAGATGCACCTACTTCTCATTTCCACTGTCACATCATTTTTCCAGATCTCGC
TGCCTGTTATGTGGCCCACAAACCAAGACACGTTTTATGGCCATTAAAGCTGGCTGATCGTCGCCAAACA
CCAAATACATATCAATATGTACATTCGAGAAAGAAGCGATCAAAGAAGCGTCTTCGGGCGAGTAGGAGAA
TGCGGAGGAGAAGGAGAACGAGCTGATCTAGTATCTCTCCACAATCCAATGCCAACTGACCAACTGGCCA
TATTCGGAGCAATTTGAAGCCAATTTCCATCGCCTGGCGATCGCTCCATTCTTGGCTATATGTTTTTCAC
CGTTCCCGGGGCCATTTTCAAAGACTCGTCGGTAAGATAAGATTGTGTCACTCGCTGTCTCTCTTCATTT
GTCGAAGAATGCTGAGGAATTTCGCGATGACGTCGGCGAGTATTTTGAAGAATGAGAATAATTTGTATTT
ATACGAAAATCAGTTAGTGGAATTTTCTACAAAAACATGTTATCTATAGATAATTTTGTTGCAAAATATG
TTGACTATGACAAAGATTGTATGTATATACCTTTAATGTATTCTCATTTTCTTATGTATTTATAATGGCA
ATGATGATACTGATGATATTTTAAGATGATGCCAGACCACAGGCTGATTTCTGCGTCTTTTGCCGAACGC
AGTGCATGTGCGGTTGTTGTTTTTTGGAATAGTTTCAATTTTCGGACTGTCCGCTTTGATTTCAGTTTCT
TGGCTTATTCAAAAAGCAAAGTAAAGCCAAAAAAGCGAGATGGCAATACCAAATGCGGCAAAACGGTAGT
GGAAGGAAAGGGGTGCGGGGCAGCGGAAGGAAGGGTGGGGCGGGGCGTGGCGGGGTCTGTGGCTGGGCGC
GACGTCACCGACGTTGGAGCCACTCCTTTGACCATGTGTGCGTGTGTGTATTATTCGTGTCTCGCCACTC
GCCGGTTGTTTTTTTCTTTTTATCTCGCTCTCTCTAGCGCCATCTCGTACGCATGCTCAACGCACCGCAT
GTTGCCGTGTCCTTTATGCGTCATTTTGGCTCGAAATAGGCAATTATTTAAACAAAGATTAGTCAACGAA
AACGCTAAAATAAATAAGTCTACAATATGGTTACTTATTGCCATGTGTGTGCAGCCAACGATAGCAACAA
AAGCAACAACACAGTGGCTTTCCCTCTTTCACTTTTTGTTTGCAAGCGCGTGCGAGCAAGACGGCACGAC
CGGCAAACGCAATTACGCTGACAAAGAGCAGACGAAGTTTTGGCCGAAAAACATCAAGGCGCCTGATACG
AATGCATTTGCAATAACAATTGCGATATTTAATATTGTTTATGAAGCTGTTTGACTTCAAAACACACAAA
AAAAAAAATAAAACAAATTATTTGAAAGAGAATTAGGAATCGGACAGCTTATCGTTACGGGCTAACAGCA
CACCGAGACGAAATAGCTTACCTGACGTCACAGCCTCTGGAAGAACTGCCGCCAAGCAGAGAGAGAGAGA
AAAAGAGGGAGAGCAGCTTAGACCGCATGTGCTTGTGTGTGAGGCGTCTCTCTCTTCGTCTCCTGTTTGC
GCAAACGCATAGACTGCACTGAGAAAATCGATTACCTATTTTTTATGAATGAATATTTGCACTATTACTA
TTCAAAACTATTAAGATAGCAATCACATTCAATAGCCAAATACTATACCACCTGAGCGATGCAACGAAAT
GATCAATTTGAGCAAAAATGCTGCATATTTAGGACGGCATCATTATAGAAATGCTTCTTGCTGTGTACTT
TTCTCTCGTCTGGCAGCTGTTTCGCCGTTATTGTTAAAACCGGCTTAAGTTAGGTGTGTTTTCTACGACT
AGTGATGCCCCTACTAGAAGATGTGTGTTGCACAAATGTCCCTGAATAACCAATTTGAAGTGCAGATAGC
AGTAAACGTAAGCTAATATGAATATTATTTAACTGTAATGTTTTAATATCGCTGGACATTACTAATAAAC
CCACTATAAACACATGTACATATGTATGTTTTGGCATACAATGAGTAGTTGGGGAAAAAATGTGTAAAAG
CACCGTGACCATCACAGCATAAAGATAACCAGCTGAAGTATCGAATATGAGTAACCCCCAAATTGAATCA
CATGCCGCAACTGATAGGACCCATGGAAGTACACTCTTCATGGCGATATACAAGACACACACAAGCACGA
ACACCCAGTTGCGGAGGAAATTCTCCGTAAATGAAAACCCAATCGGCGAACAATTCATACCCATATATGG
TAAAAGTTTTGAACGCGACTTGAGAGCGGAGAGCATTGCGGCTGATAAGGTTTTAGCGCTAAGCGGGCTT
TATAAAACGGGCTGCGGGACCAGTTTTCATATCACTACCGTTTGAGTTCTTGTGCTGTGTGGATACTCCT
CCCGACACAAAGCCGCTCCATCAGCCAGCAGTCGTCTAATCCAGAGACCCCGGATCGGGGTACCAACATG
GTGAGCAAGGGCGAGGAGCTGTTCACCGGGGTGGTGCCCATCCTGGTCGAGCTGGACGGCGACGTAAACG
GCCACAAGTTCAGCGTGTCCGGCGAGGGCGAGGGCGATGCCACCTACGGCAAGCTGACCCTGAAGTTCAT
CTGCACCACCGGCAAGCTGCCCGTGCCCTGGCCCACCCTCGTGACCACCCTGACCTACGGCGTGCAGTGC
TTCAGCCGCTACCCCGACCACATGAAGCAGCACGACTTCTTCAAGTCCGCCATGCCCGAAGGCTACGTCC
AGGAGCGCACCATCTTCTTCAAGGACGACGGCAACTACAAGACCCGCGCCGAGGTGAAGTTCGAGGGCGA
CACCCTGGTGAACCGCATCGAGCTGAAGGGCATCGACTTCAAGGAGGACGGCAACATCCTGGGGCACAAG
CTGGAGTACAACTACAACAGCCACAACGTCTATATCATGGCCGACAAGCAGAAGAACGGCATCAAGGTGA
ACTTCAAGATCCGCCACAACATCGAGGACGGCAGCGTGCAGCTCGCCGACCACTACCAGCAGAACACCCC
CATCGGCGACGGCCCCGTGCTGCTGCCCGACAACCACTACCTGAGCACCCAGTCCGCCCTGAGCAAAGAC
CCCAACGAGAAGCGCGATCACATGGTCCTGCTGGAGTTCGTGACCGCCGCCGGGATCACTCTCGGCATGG
ACGAGCTGTACAAGCCAAGCTTGCAGAGGCAGCCAGGCATGAAGCACTCGCCCTCTCATCCTGTTGGGCC
CAAGCCGCATCTGGACAACATGGTACCCAACGCATTGAATGTGGGGCTCCCAGACCTTCAAACCAAAGGG
CCAATACCTGGATATGGTTCTGGCTTCAGCTCTGGCGGCATGGACTATGGCATGGTTGGTGGGAAGGAGG
CTGGAACCGAGTCTCGCTTTAAACAGTGGACCTCCATGATGGAGGGGCTGCCCTCTGTAGCCACACAGGA
AGCCAATATGCACAAAAATGGCGCTATAGTGGCCCCTGGTAAAACCCGGGGAGGGTCACCGTACAACCAG
TTTGATATCATCCCTGGTGACACACTGGGTGGCCATACGGGTCCTGCTGGTGATAGCTGGTTACCTGCCA
AATCTCCACCAACAAATAAAATCGGAAGTAAATCCAGCAATGCCAGTTGGCCTCCAGAATTCCAACCAGG
AGTGCCATGGAAAGGTATCCAAAACATTGACCCTGAATCTGACCCCTATGTCACCCCAGGAAGTGTGCTG
GGGGGTACAGCCACATCTCCCATTGTAGATACTGACCACCAACTGCTGCGGGATAACACCACAGGGTCTA
ATTCTTCCCTCAACACCTCGCTGCCTTCACCTGGTGCCTGGCCCTACAGTGCCTCTGACAACTCCTTTAC
CAACGTTCATAGCACTTCAGCAAAGTTCCCTGATTACAAATCAACATGGTCCCCAGATCCCATAGGACAC
AACCCCACTCATCTCTCCAACAAGATGTGGAAAAACCATATTTCCTCCAGGAACACTACACCGCTGCCCC
GCCCACCTCCTGGTCTGACCAACCCCAAACCATCATCTCCCTGGAGCAGCACAGCACCCCGATCAGTCAG
GGGGTGGGGGACACAGGACTCACGGCTCGCCTCGGCCTCTACCTGGAGTGATGGTGGCTCAGTTCGTCCT
AGTTACTGGCTGGTTCTTCACAATCTCACCCCACAGATTGATGGGTCAACCTTGAGAACGATCTGCATGC
AGCATGGCCCACTGCTGACATTCCATCTGAATCTAACCCAGGGCACTGCCCTGATCCGATACAGCACCAA
ACAGGAGGCGGCCAAGGCCCAAACTGCACTGCACATGTGTGTGTTGGGAAACACTACCATCCTTGCTGAG
TTTGCCACTGATGATGAAGTCAGCCGCTTTCTGGCACAAGCTCAGCCCCCTACACCTGCAGCAACCCCAA
GTGCGCCAGCTGCGGGGTGGCAGTCGCTGGAGACCGGCCAGAACCAGTCAGATCCCGTGGGACCTGCTCT
GAATCTTTTTGGTGGGTCCACTGGGCTCGGGCAGTGGAGCAGCAGCGCTGGTGGCAGCAGCGGGGCCGAT
CTTGCTGGCGCTTCATTGTGGGGGCCCCCAAACTATTCTTCTAGCTTATGGGGAGTCCCAACGGTGGAAG
ATCCCCATAGGATGGGCAGCCCTGCTCCTTTACTACCTGGTGACCTTCTGGGAGGAGGGTCGGATTCAAT
CTGATCTAGAGGGCCCGCGGTTCGAAGGTAAGCCTATCCCTAACCCTCTCCTCGGTCTCGATTCTACGCG
TACCGGTCATCATCACCATCACCATTGAGTTTAAACCCGCTGATCAGCCTCGACTGTGCCTTCTAAGGCC
TGAGCTCGCTGATCAGCCTCGATCGAGGATCCAGACATGATAAGATACATTGATGAGTTTGGACAAACCA
CAACTAGAATGCAGTGAAAAAAATGCTTTATTTGTGAAATTTGTGATGCTATTGCTTTATTTGTAACCAT
TATAAGCTGCAATAAACAAGTTAACAACAACAATTGCATTCATTTTATGTTTCAGGTTCAGGGGGAGGTG
TGGGAGGTTTTTTAAAGCAAGTAAAACCTCTACAAATGTGGTATGGCTGATTATGATCAGTCGACCGATG
CCCTTGAGAGCCTTCAACCCAGTCAGCTCCTTCCGGTGGGCGCGGGGCATGACTATCGTCGCCGCACTTA
TGACTGTCTTCTTTATCATGCAACTCGTAGGACAGGTGCCGGCAGCGCTCTGGGTCATTTTCGGCGAGGA
CCGCTTTCGCTGGAGCGCGACGATGATCGGCCTGTCGCTTGCGGTATTCGGAATCTTGCACGCCCTCGCT
CAAGCCTTCGTCACTGGTCCCGCCACCAAACGTTTCGGCGAGAAGCAGGCCATTATCGCCGGCATGGCGG
CCGACGCGCTGGGCTACGTCTTGCTGGCGTTCGCGACGCGAGGCTGGATGGCCTTCCCCATTATGATTCT
TCTCGCTTCCGGCGGCATCGGGATGCCCGCGTTGCAGGCCATGCTGTCCAGGCAGGTAGATGACGACCAT
CAGGGACAGCTTCAAGGATCGCTCGCGGCTCTTACCAGCCAGCAAAAGGCCAGGAACCGTAAAAAGGCCG
CGTTGCTGGCGTTTTTCCATAGGCTCCGCCCCCCTGACGAGCATCACAAAAATCGACGCTCAAGTCAGAG
GTGGCGAAACCCGACAGGACTATAAAGATACCAGGCGTTTCCCCCTGGAAGCTCCCTCGTGCGCTCTCCT
GTTCCGACCCTGCCGCTTACCGGATACCTGTCCGCCTTTCTCCCTTCGGGAAGCGTGGCGCTTTCTCAAT
GCTCACGCTGTAGGTATCTCAGTTCGGTGTAGGTCGTTCGCTCCAAGCTGGGCTGTGTGCACGAACCCCC
CGTTCAGCCCGACCGCTGCGCCTTATCCGGTAACTATCGTCTTGAGTCCAACCCGGTAAGACACGACTTA
TCGCCACTGGCAGCAGCCACTGGTAACAGGATTAGCAGAGCGAGGTATGTAGGCGGTGCTACAGAGTTCT
TGAAGTGGTGGCCTAACTACGGCTACACTAGAAGGACAGTATTTGGTATCTGCGCTCTGCTGAAGCCAGT
TACCTTCGGAAAAAGAGTTGGTAGCTCTTGATCCGGCAAACAAACCACCGCTGGTAGCGGTGGTTTTTTT
GTTTGCAAGCAGCAGATTACGCGCAGAAAAAAAGGATCTCAAGAAGATCCTTTGATCTTTTCTACGGGGT
CTGACGCTCAGTGGAACGAAAACTCACGTTAAGGGATTTTGGTCATGAGATTATCAAAAAGGATCTTCAC
CTAGATCCTTTTAAATTAAAAATGAAGTTTTAAATCAATCTAAAGTATATATGAGTAAACTTGGTCTGAC
AGTTACCAATGCTTAATCAGTGAGGCACCTATCTCAGCGATCTGTCTATTTCGTTCATCCATAGTTGCCT
GACTCCCCGTCGTGTAGATAACTACGATACGGGAGGGCTTACCATCTGGCCCCAGTGCTGCAATGATACC
GCGAGACCCACGCTCACCGGCTCCAGATTTATCAGCAATAAACCAGCCAGCCGGAAGGGCCGAGCGCAGA
AGTGGTCCTGCAACTTTATCCGCCTCCATCCAGTCTATTAATTGTTGCCGGGAAGCTAGAGTAAGTAGTT
CGCCAGTTAATAGTTTGCGCAACGTTGTTGCCATTGCTGCAGGCATCGTGGTGTCACGCTCGTCGTTTGG
TATGGCTTCATTCAGCTCCGGTTCCCAACGATCAAGGCGAGTTACATGATCCCCCATGTTGTGCAAAAAA
GCGGTTAGCTCCTTCGGTCCTCCGATCGTTGTCAGAAGTAAGTTGGCCGCAGTGTTATCACTCATGGTTA
TGGCAGCACTGCATAATTCTCTTACTGTCATGCCATCCGTAAGATGCTTTTCTGTGACTGGTGAGTACTC
AACCAAGTCATTCTGAGAATAGTGTATGCGGCGACCGAGTTGCTCTTGCCCGGCGTCAACACGGGATAAT
ACCGCGCCACATAGCAGAACTTTAAAAGTGCTCATCATTGGAAAACGTTCTTCGGGGCGAAAACTCTCAA
GGATCTTACCGCTGTTGAGATCCAGTTCGATGTAACCCACTCGTGCACCCAACTGATCTTCAGCATCTTT
TACTTTCACCAGCGTTTCTGGGTGAGCAAAAACAGGAAGGCAAAATGCCGCAAAAAAGGGAATAAGGGCG
ACACGGAAATGTTGAATACTCATACTCTTCCTTTTTCAATATTATTGAAGCATTTATCAGGGTTATTGTC
TCATGAGCGGATACATATTTGAATGTATTTAGAAAAATAAACAAATAGGGGTTCCGCGCACATTTCCCCG
AAAAGTGCCACCTGACGTCTAAGAAACCATTATTATCATGACATTAACCTATAAAAATAGGCGTATCACG
AGGCCCTTTCGT
